>Addgene plasmid #124786 | pMaCTag-07 | addgene full sequence | sequence record 243810 | Addgene NGS Result
ATTTAGGTGACACTATAGAACGCGGCCGCCAGCTGAAGCTTCGTACGTCAGGTGGAGGAGGTAGTGGCGG
AGGCGGATCCGTGAGCAAGGGCGAGGAGGATAACATGGCCTCTCTCCCAGCGACACATGAGTTACACATC
TTTGGCTCCATCAACGGTGTGGACTTTGACATGGTGGGTCAGGGCACCGGCAATCCAAATGATGGTTATG
AGGAGTTAAACCTGAAGTCCACCAAGGGTGACCTCCAGTTCTCCCCCTGGATTCTGGTCCCTCATATCGG
GTATGGCTTCCATCAGTACCTGCCCTACCCTGACGGGATGTCGCCTTTCCAGGCCGCCATGGTAGATGGC
TCCGGATACCAAGTCCATCGCACAATGCAGTTTGAAGATGGTGCCTCCCTTACTGTTAACTACCGCTACA
CCTACGAGGGAAGCCACATCAAAGGAGAGGCCCAGGTGAAGGGGACTGGTTTCCCTGCTGACGGTCCTGT
GATGACCAACTCGCTGACCGCTGCGGACTGGTGCAGGTCGAAGAAGACTTACCCCAACGACAAAACCATC
ATCAGTACCTTTAAGTGGAGTTACACCACTGGAAATGGCAAGCGCTACCGGAGCACTGCGCGGACCACCT
ACACCTTTGCCAAGCCAATGGCGGCTAACTATCTGAAGAACCAGCCGATGTACGTGTTCCGTAAGACGGA
GCTCAAGCACTCCAAGACCGAGCTCAACTTCAAGGAGTGGCAAAAGGCCTTTACCGATGTGATGGGCATG
GACGAGCTGTACAAGTGAACTAGTAACTTGTTTATTGCAGCTTATAATGGTTACAAATAAAGCAATAGCA
TCACAAATTTCACAAATAAAGCATTTTTTTCACTGCATTCTAGTTGTGGTTTGTCCAAACTCATCAATGT
ATCTTAGTCGATATAACTTCGTATAGCATACATTATACGAAGTTATGTCGAGGAGGGCCTATTTCCCATG
ATTCCTTCATATTTGCATATACGATACAAGGCTGTTAGAGAGATAATTGGAATTAATTTGACTGTAAACA
CAAAGATATTAGTACAAAATACGTGACGTAGAAAGTAATAATTTCTTGGGTAGTTTGCAGTTTTAAAATT
ATGTTTTAAAATGGACTATCATATGCTTACCGTAACTTGAAAGTATTTCGATTTCTTGGCTTTATATATC
TTGTGGAAAGGACGAAACACCGATAACTTCGTATAGCATACATTATACGAAGTTATGGTACCGATGCAGC
TAGCCCGCGGATCTGCCGGTCTCCCTATAGTGAGTCGTATTAATTTCGATAAGCCAGGTTAACCTGCATT
AATGAATCGGCCAACGCGCGGGGAGAGGCGGTTTGCGTATTGGGCGCTCTTCCGCTTCCTCGCTCACTGA
CTCGCTGCGCTCGGTCGTTCGGCTGCGGCGAGCGGTATCAGCTCACTCAAAGGCGGTAATACGGTTATCC
ACAGAATCAGGGGATAACGCAGGAAAGAACATGTGAGCAAAAGGCCAGCAAAAGGCCAGGAACCGTAAAA
AGGCCGCGTTGCTGGCGTTTTTCCATAGGCTCCGCCCCCCTGACGAGCATCACAAAAATCGACGCTCAAG
TCAGAGGTGGCGAAACCCGACAGGACTATAAAGATACCAGGCGTTTCCCCCTGGAAGCTCCCTCGTGCGC
TCTCCTGTTCCGACCCTGCCGCTTACCGGATACCTGTCCGCCTTTCTCCCTTCGGGAAGCGTGGCGCTTT
CTCATAGCTCACGCTGTAGGTATCTCAGTTCGGTGTAGGTCGTTCGCTCCAAGCTGGGCTGTGTGCACGA
ACCCCCCGTTCAGCCCGACCGCTGCGCCTTATCCGGTAACTATCGTCTTGAGTCCAACCCGGTAAGACAC
GACTTATCGCCACTGGCAGCAGCCACTGGTAACAGGATTAGCAGAGCGAGGTATGTAGGCGGTGCTACAG
AGTTCTTGAAGTGGTGGCCTAACTACGGCTACACTAGAAGAACAGTATTTGGTATCTGCGCTCTGCTGAA
GCCAGTTACCTTCGGAAAAAGAGTTGGTAGCTCTTGATCCGGCAAACAAACCACCGCTGGTAGCGGTGGT
TTTTTTGTTTGCAAGCAGCAGATTACGCGCAGAAAAAAAGGATCTCAAGAAGATCCTTTGATCTTTTCTA
CGGGGTCTGACGCTCAGTGGAACGAAAACTCACGTTAAGGGATTTTGGTCATGAGATTATCAAAAAGGAT
CTTCACCTAGATCCTTTTAAATTAAAAATGAAGTTTTAAATCAATCTAAAGTATATATGAGTAAACTTGG
TCTGACAGTTACCAATGCTTAATCAGTGAGGCACCTATCTCAGCGATCTGTCTATTTCGTTCATCCATAG
TTGCCTGACTCCCCGTCGTGTAGATAACTACGATACGGGAGGGCTTACCATCTGGCCCCAGTGCTGCAAT
GATACCGCGAGACCCACGCTCACCGGCTCCAGATTTATCAGCAATAAACCAGCCAGCCGGAAGGGCCGAG
CGCAGAAGTGGTCCTGCAACTTTATCCGCCTCCATCCAGTCTATTAATTGTTGCCGGGAAGCTAGAGTAA
GTAGTTCGCCAGTTAATAGTTTGCGCAACGTTGTTGCCATTGCTACAGGCATCGTGGTGTCACGCTCGTC
GTTTGGTATGGCTTCATTCAGCTCCGGTTCCCAACGATCAAGGCGAGTTACATGATCCCCCATGTTGTGC
AAAAAAGCGGTTAGCTCCTTCGGTCCTCCGATCGTTGTCAGAAGTAAGTTGGCCGCAGTGTTATCACTCA
TGGTTATGGCAGCACTGCATAATTCTCTTACTGTCATGCCATCCGTAAGATGCTTTTCTGTGACTGGTGA
GTACTCAACCAAGTCATTCTGAGAATAGTGTATGCGGCGACCGAGTTGCTCTTGCCCGGCGTCAATACGG
GATAATACCGCGCCACATAGCAGAACTTTAAAAGTGCTCATCATTGGAAAACGTTCTTCGGGGCGAAAAC
TCTCAAGGATCTTACCGCTGTTGAGATCCAGTTCGATGTAACCCACTCGTGCACCCAACTGATCTTCAGC
ATCTTTTACTTTCACCAGCGTTTCTGGGTGAGCAAAAACAGGAAGGCAAAATGCCGCAAAAAAGGGAATA
AGGGCGACACGGAAATGTTGAATACTCATACTCTTCCTTTTTCAATATTATTGAAGCATTTATCAGGGTT
ATTGTCTCATGAGCGGATACATATTTGAATGTATTTAGAAAAATAAACAAATAGGGGTTCCGCGCACATT
TCCCCGAAAAGTGCCACCTGACGTCTAAGAAACCATTATTATCATGACATTAACCTATAAAAATAGGCGT
ATCACGAGGCCCTTTCGTCTCGCGCGTTTCGGTGATGACGGTGAAAACCTCTGACACATGCAGCTCCCGG
AGACGGTCACAGCTTGTCTGTAAGCGGATGCCGGGAGCAGACAAGCCCGTCAGGGCGCGTCAGCGGGTGT
TGGCGGGTGTCGGGGCTGGCTTAACTATGCGGCATCAGAGCAGATTGTACTGAGAGTGCACCATATGGAC
ATATTGTCGTTAGAACGCGGCTACAATTAATACATAACCTTATGTATCATACACATACG
Features (pLannotate 1.2.2; 13 found; start..end, strand, type, name):
      1..19      +  promoter       SP6 promoter: promoter for bacteriophage SP6 RNA polymerase
     81..785     +  CDS            mNeonGreen: mNeonGreen is a basic (constitutively fluorescent) green/yellow fluorescent protein published in 2013, derived from Branchiostoma lanceolatum. It is reported to be a very rapidly-maturing monomer with moderate acid sensitivity.
    795..916     +  polyA_signal   SV40 poly(A) signal: SV40 polyadenylation signal
    923..956     +  protein_bind   loxP: Cre-mediated recombination occurs in the 8-bp core sequence (GCATACAT). Cre recombinase
    963..1203    +  promoter       U6 promoter: RNA polymerase III promoter for human U6 snRNA
   1213..1246    +  protein_bind   loxP: Cre-mediated recombination occurs in the 8-bp core sequence (GCATACAT). Cre recombinase
   1284..1302    -  promoter       T7 promoter: promoter for bacteriophage T7 RNA polymerase
   1324..1377    -  CDS            lacI (fragment): lac repressor; lacI; The lac repressor binds to the lac operator to inhibit transcription in E. coli. This inhibition can be relieved by adding lactose or isopropyl-β-D-thiogalactopyranoside (IPTG).
   1560..2148    -  rep_origin     ori: high-copy-number ColE1/pMB1/pBR322/pUC origin of replication
   2319..3179    -  CDS            AmpR: β-lactamase; bla; confers resistance to ampicillin, carbenicillin, and related antibiotics
   3180..3284    -  promoter       AmpR promoter: bla
   3379..3414    +  CDS            rop (fragment): Rop protein, which maintains plasmids at low copy number; rop
   3516..3567    +  misc_feature   bom (fragment): basis of mobility region from pBR322
