[The description below was written by a language model from this plasmid's Addgene catalogue record and pLannotate feature annotations shown in this document.]
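Description:
pMaCTag-07 is a PCR template plasmid built on the pFA6a backbone, intended not for direct expression but as the source of a cassette for C-terminal tagging of endogenous mammalian genes with mNeonGreen. It is a small (about 3.6 kb) high-copy plasmid maintained in E. coli through a ColE1/pUC-type origin and selected with ampicillin via the β-lactamase gene and its native promoter. Short lacI, rop and bom fragments in the annotation are backbone remnants with no evident function, and flanking SP6 and T7 phage promoters serve mainly as priming landmarks.

The amplifiable cassette, cloned between BamHI and SpeI sites, begins with a promoterless mNeonGreen coding sequence, a bright, fast-maturing monomeric green/yellow fluorescent protein from Branchiostoma lanceolatum. The record's listing of human as the species presumably reflects the intended host rather than the protein's origin. The coding sequence is followed by an SV40 polyadenylation signal, then by a human U6 RNA polymerase III promoter flanked by two loxP sites in the same orientation. The absence of a promoter is by design: the tag is expressed only when fused in frame to the 3′ end of a target gene.

In the CRISPR-Cas12a-assisted PCR tagging approach, gene-specific M1 and M2 oligonucleotides amplify this cassette and add homology arms. The terminal U6 promoter is positioned to drive a guide RNA, which is presumably supplied by the reverse oligo because no crRNA sequence is annotated in the plasmid. The loxP sites would allow Cre-mediated removal of the U6 element after integration. This version carries no mammalian selection marker, so tagged cells are identified by fluorescence rather than by drug resistance.
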