Addgene plasmid #124786: pMaCTag-07
Purpose: Template for C-terminal PCR tagging of mammalian genes (without selection) with mNeonGreen
Depositing lab: Michael Knop. Depositing organization: Universitaet Heidelberg. Publication: CRISPR-Cas12a-assisted PCR tagging of mammalian genes. Fueller J, Herbst K, Meurer M, Gubicza K, Kurtulmus B, Knopf JD, Kirrmaier D, Buchmuller BC, Pereira G, Lemberg MK, Knop M. J Cell Biol. 2020 Jun 1;219(6). pii: 151766. doi: 10.1083/jcb.201910210. PubMed 32406907.
Backbone
  Vector backbone: pFA6a
  Backbone size w/o insert (bp): 2412
  Vector type: PCR Template
Growth in bacteria
  Bacterial resistance: Ampicillin, 100 μg/mL
  Growth temperature: 37°C
  Growth strain: DH5alpha
  Copy number: High Copy
Gene/Insert
  Gene/Insert name: mNeonGreen
  Species: H. sapiens (human)
  Promoter: None
  Tag / fusion protein: mNeonGreen (C terminal on backbone)
  Cloning method: Restriction Enzyme; 5′ cloning site BamHI (not destroyed); 3′ cloning site SpeI (not destroyed)
  Sequencing primers: 5′ SP6; 3′ AAACCACAACTAGAATGCAGTG
Terms and licenses: Academic/Nonprofit Terms; Industry Terms: Not Available to Industry
Depositor comments: Template plasmid for C-terminal PCR tagging of mammalian genes. For M1 and M2 tagging oligo design please visit www.pcr-tagging.com Please visit https://www.biorxiv.org/content/early/2018/11/20/473876 for BioRxiv preprint
How to cite: pMaCTag-07 was a gift from Michael Knop (Addgene plasmid # 124786 ; http://n2t.net/addgene:124786 ; RRID:Addgene_124786)
